Addgene plasmid #251681: lentiCRISPR v2-sgLIAS-1
Purpose: gRNA to knock out LIAS in mammalian cells
Depositing lab: Boyi Gan. Depositing organization: University of Texas MD Anderson Cancer Center. Publication: Radiotherapy promotes cuproptosis and synergizes with cuproptosis inducers to overcome tumor radioresistance. Lei G, Sun M, Cheng J, Ye R, Lu Z, Horbath A, Huo D, Wu S, Alapati A, Aggarwal S, Xu Z, Mao C, Yan Y, Yao J, Li Q, Chen X, Lee H, Zhuang L, Jiang D, Pataer A, Roth JA, Navin N, Koong AC, You MJ, Lin SH, Gan B. Cancer Cell. 2025 Jun 9;43(6):1076-1092.e5. doi: 10.1016/j.ccell.2025.03.031. Epub 2025 Apr 10. PubMed 40215978.
Backbone
  Vector backbone: lentiCRISPR v2
  Backbone manufacturer: Feng Zhang (Addgene #52961)
  Backbone size w/o insert (bp): 12000
  Vector type: Lentiviral, CRISPR
  Selectable markers: Puromycin
Growth in bacteria
  Bacterial resistance: Ampicillin, 100 μg/mL
  Growth temperature: 37°C
  Growth strain: NEB Stable
  Copy number: High Copy
Gene/Insert
  Gene/Insert name: LIAS lipoic acid synthetase
  gRNA/shRNA sequence: CAGGAGTAAGACACTCCACA
  Species: H. sapiens (human)
  Entrez Gene: LIAS (a.k.a. HGCLAS, HUSSY-01, LAS, LIP1, LS, PDHLD)
  Cloning method: Restriction Enzyme; 5′ cloning site unknown (unknown if destroyed)
Terms and licenses: Academic/Nonprofit Terms; Industry Terms: Not Available to Industry
How to cite: lentiCRISPR v2-sgLIAS-1 was a gift from Boyi Gan (Addgene plasmid # 251681 ; http://n2t.net/addgene:251681 ; RRID:Addgene_251681)
