[The description below was written by a language model from this plasmid's Addgene catalogue record and pLannotate feature annotations shown in this document.]
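Description:
lentiCRISPR v2-sgLIAS-1 is an all-in-one lentiviral CRISPR plasmid built on the lentiCRISPR v2 backbone and carrying a single guide RNA directed against human LIAS (lipoic acid synthetase), with the stated purpose of knocking out that gene in mammalian cells. In bacteria it is maintained through a high-copy ColE1/pUC-type origin and selected with ampicillin via the β-lactamase gene. The backbone also contains an f1 origin and an SV40/EM7-driven bleomycin/Zeocin resistance cassette lying outside the viral transfer region. The sequenced record is about 13 kb.

The transfer cassette is a third-generation, self-inactivating HIV-1 design. A CMV enhancer/promoter fused to a truncated 5' LTR drives production of the genomic RNA in packaging cells, followed by the Ψ packaging signal with a gag fragment, the Rev response element for nuclear export, and the cPPT/CTS element. The cassette ends in a ΔU3 3' LTR, which inactivates the LTR promoter after integration. Within this frame, a human U6 RNA polymerase III promoter expresses the LIAS-targeting spacer joined to the Streptococcus pyogenes gRNA scaffold. An EF-1α core promoter drives S. pyogenes Cas9, and the puromycin N-acetyltransferase coding sequence lies downstream of it. The feature table does not annotate the linker between Cas9 and the puromycin marker. A WPRE follows to enhance transcript expression.

A single transduction therefore delivers nuclease, guide and drug marker, allowing puromycin selection of cells in which Cas9 cuts LIAS. The associated publication concerns cuproptosis and tumor radioresistance, which suggests the plasmid was used for LIAS loss-of-function experiments in that setting. The "-1" in the name suggests it is one of a set of guides, though the record does not say so.
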