Features (pLannotate 1.2.2; 33 found; start..end, strand, type, name):
      1..589     +  rep_origin     ori: high-copy-number ColE1/pMB1/pBR322/pUC origin of replication
    772..864     +  CDS            lacI (fragment): lac repressor; lacI; The lac repressor binds to the lac operator to inhibit transcription in E. coli. This inhibition can be relieved by adding lactose or isopropyl-β-D-thiogalactopyranoside (IPTG).
    877..898     +  protein_bind   CAP binding site: CAP binding activates transcription in the presence of cAMP. E. coli catabolite activator protein
    913..943     +  promoter       lac promoter: promoter for the E. coli lac operon
    947..969     +  protein_bind   lac operator (fragment): The lac repressor binds to the lac operator to inhibit transcription in E. coli. This inhibition can be relieved by adding lactose or isopropyl-β-D-thiogalactopyranoside (IPTG). lac repressor encoded by lacI
   1040..1161    -  polyA_signal   SV40 poly(A) signal: SV40 polyadenylation signal
   1156..1281    -  CDS            ble (fragment): BLE_KLEPN - Experimental evidence at protein level: Swiss-Prot protein existence level 1. Binding protein with a strong affinity to the bleomycin family of antibiotics. Binds to CL990; an antimitotic-antibiotic compound. From Klebsiella pneumoniae.
   1291..1665    -  CDS            BleoR: antibiotic-binding protein; Sh ble from Streptoalloteichus hindustanus; confers resistance to bleomycin, phleomycin, and Zeocin™
   1684..1731    -  promoter       EM7 promoter: synthetic bacterial promoter&nbsp
   1779..2108    -  promoter       SV40 promoter: SV40 enhancer and early promoter
   2122..2550    -  rep_origin     f1 ori (sequence partly withheld): f1 bacteriophage origin of replication; arrow indicates direction of (+) strand synthesis
   2571..2592    -  promoter       SV40 promoter (fragment): SV40 enhancer and early promoter
   2596..2820    -  polyA_signal   bGH poly(A) signal: bovine growth hormone polyadenylation signal
   2852..3085    -  LTR            3' LTR (ΔU3): self-inactivating 3' long terminal repeat (LTR) from HIV-1
   3087..3106    -  misc_feature   cPPT/CTS (fragment): central polypurine tract and central termination sequence of HIV-1
   3157..3745    -  misc_feature   WPRE: woodchuck hepatitis virus posttranscriptional regulatory element
   3761..4358    -  CDS            PuroR (fragment): puromycin N-acetyltransferase; pac from Streptomyces; confers resistance to puromycin
   4496..8599    -  CDS            Cas9: Cas9 (Csn1) endonuclease from the Streptococcus pyogenes Type II CRISPR/Cas system generates RNA-guided double strand breaks in DNA
   8624..8835    -  promoter       EF-1α core promoter: core promoter for human elongation factor EF-1α
   8861..8879    -  CDS            small t antigen (fragment): SV40 (simian virus 40) small t antigen
   8897..8972    -  misc_RNA       gRNA scaffold: guide RNA scaffold for the Streptococcus pyogenes CRISPR/Cas9 system
   9002..9242    -  promoter       U6 promoter: RNA polymerase III promoter for human U6 snRNA
   9293..9410    -  misc_feature   cPPT/CTS: central polypurine tract and central termination sequence of HIV-1
   9460..9560    -  CDS            Rev (fragment): human immunodeficiency virus 1 (HIV-1) Rev protein; rev; enhances nuclear export of unspliced and incompletely spliced viral mRNAs
   9937..10170   -  misc_feature   RRE: The Rev response element (RRE) of HIV-1 allows for Rev-dependent mRNA export from the nucleus to the cytoplasm.
  10316..10679   -  CDS            HIV-1 gag (fragment): gag protein from human immunodeficiency virus 1; gag
  10663..10788   -  misc_feature   HIV-1 Ψ: packaging signal of human immunodeficiency virus type 1
  10835..11015   -  LTR            5' LTR (truncated): truncated 5' long terminal repeat (LTR) from HIV-1
  11033..11232   -  promoter       CMV promoter: human cytomegalovirus (CMV) immediate early promoter
  11233..11612   -  enhancer       CMV enhancer: human cytomegalovirus immediate early enhancer
  11767..11819   +  misc_feature   bom (fragment): basis of mobility region from pBR322
  11878..11982   +  promoter       AmpR promoter: bla
  11983..12843   +  CDS            AmpR: β-lactamase; bla; confers resistance to ampicillin, carbenicillin, and related antibiotics
>Addgene plasmid #251681 | lentiCRISPR v2-sgLIAS-1 | addgene full sequence | sequence record 498917 | Addgene NGS Result
TTGAGATCCTTTTTTTCTGCGCGTAATCTGCTGCTTGCAAACAAAAAAACCACCGCTACCAGCGGTGGTT
TGTTTGCCGGATCAAGAGCTACCAACTCTTTTTCCGAAGGTAACTGGCTTCAGCAGAGCGCAGATACCAA
ATACTGTTCTTCTAGTGTAGCCGTAGTTAGGCCACCACTTCAAGAACTCTGTAGCACCGCCTACATACCT
CGCTCTGCTAATCCTGTTACCAGTGGCTGCTGCCAGTGGCGATAAGTCGTGTCTTACCGGGTTGGACTCA
AGACGATAGTTACCGGATAAGGCGCAGCGGTCGGGCTGAACGGGGGGTTCGTGCACACAGCCCAGCTTGG
AGCGAACGACCTACACCGAACTGAGATACCTACAGCGTGAGCTATGAGAAAGCGCCACGCTTCCCGAAGG
GAGAAAGGCGGACAGGTATCCGGTAAGCGGCAGGGTCGGAACAGGAGAGCGCACGAGGGAGCTTCCAGGG
GGAAACGCCTGGTATCTTTATAGTCCTGTCGGGTTTCGCCACCTCTGACTTGAGCGTCGATTTTTGTGAT
GCTCGTCAGGGGGGCGGAGCCTATGGAAAAACGCCAGCAACGCGGCCTTTTTACGGTTCCTGGCCTTTTG
CTGGCCTTTTGCTCACATGTTCTTTCCTGCGTTATCCCCTGATTCTGTGGATAACCGTATTACCGCCTTT
GAGTGAGCTGATACCGCTCGCCGCAGCCGAACGACCGAGCGCAGCGAGTCAGTGAGCGAGGAAGCGGAAG
AGCGCCCAATACGCAAACCGCCTCTCCCCGCGCGTTGGCCGATTCATTAATGCAGCTGGCACGACAGGTT
TCCCGACTGGAAAGCGGGCAGTGAGCGCAACGCAATTAATGTGAGTTAGCTCACTCATTAGGCACCCCAG
GCTTTACACTTTATGCTTCCGGCTCGTATGTTGTGTGGAATTGTGAGCGGATAACAATTTCACACAGGAA
ACAGCTATGACCATGATTACGCCAAGCTCTAGCTAGAGGTCGACGGTATACAGACATGATAAGATACATT
GATGAGTTTGGACAAACCACAACTAGAATGCAGTGAAAAAAATGCTTTATTTGTGAAATTTGTGATGCTA
TTGCTTTATTTGTAACCATTATAAGCTGCAATAAACAAGTTGGGGTGGGCGAAGAACTCCAGCATGAGAT
CCCCGCGCTGGAGGATCATCCAGCCGGCGTCCCGGAAAACGATTCCGAAGCCCAACCTTTCATAGAAGGC
GGCGGTGGAATCGAAATCTCGTAGCACGTGTCAGTCCTGCTCCTCGGCCACGAAGTGCACGCAGTTGCCG
GCCGGGTCGCGCAGGGCGAACTCCCGCCCCCACGGCTGCTCGCCGATCTCGGTCATGGCCGGCCCGGAGG
CGTCCCGGAAGTTCGTGGACACGACCTCCGACCACTCGGCGTACAGCTCGTCCAGGCCGCGCACCCACAC
CCAGGCCAGGGTGTTGTCCGGCACCACCTGGTCCTGGACCGCGCTGATGAACAGGGTCACGTCGTCCCGG
ACCACACCGGCGAAGTCGTCCTCCACGAAGTCCCGGGAGAACCCGAGCCGGTCGGTCCAGAACTCGACCG
CTCCGGCGACGTCGCGCGCGGTGAGCACCGGAACGGCACTGGTCAACTTGGCCATGGTTTAGTTCCTCAC
CTTGTCGTATTATACTATGCCGATATACTATGCCGATGATTAATTGTCAACACGTGCTGATCAGATCCGA
AAATGGATATACAAGCTCCCGGGAGCTTTTTGCAAAAGCCTAGGCCTCCAAAAAAGCCTCCTCACTACTT
CTGGAATAGCTCAGAGGCAGAGGCGGCCTCGGCCTCTGCATAAATAAAAAAAATTAGTCAGCCATGGGGC
GGAGAATGGGCGGAACTGGGCGGAGTTAGGGGCGGGATGGGCGGAGTTAGGGGCGGGACTATGGTTGCTG
ACTAATTGAGATGCATGCTTTGCATACTTCTGCCTGCTGGGGAGCCTGGGGACTTTCCACACCTGGTTGC
TGACTAATTGAGATGCATGCTTTGCATACTTCTGCCTGCTGGGGAGCCTGGGGACTTTCCACACCCTAAC
TGACACACATTCCACAGAATTAATTCGCGTTAAATTTTTGTTAAATCAGCTCATTTTTTAACCAATAGGC
CGAAATCGGCAAAATCCCTTATAAATCAAAAGAATAGACCGAGATAGGGT
[37 nt withheld, positions 2221-2257]
AAAGAACGTGGACTCCAACGTCAAAGG
[49 nt withheld, positions 2285-2333]
T
[91 nt withheld, positions 2335-2425]
G
[124 nt withheld, positions 2427-2550]
GGGGATACCCCCTAGAGCCCCAGCTGGTTCTTTCCGCCTCAGAAGCCATAGAGCCCACCGCATCCCCAGC
ATGCCTGCTATTGTCTTCCCAATCCTCCCCCTTGCTGTCCTGCCCCACCCCACCCCCCAGAATAGAATGA
CACCTACTCAGACAATGCGATGCAATTTCCTCATTTTATTAGGAAAGGACAGTGGGAGTGGCACCTTCCA
GGGTCAAGGAAGGCACGGGGGAGGGGCAAACAACAGATGGCTGGCAACTAGAAGGCACAGTCGAGGCTGA
TCAGCGGGTTTAAACGGGCCCTGCTAGAGATTTTCCACACTGACTAAAAGGGTCTGAGGGATCTCTAGTT
ACCAGAGTCACACAACAGACGGGCACACACTACTTGAAGCACTCAAGGCAAGCTTTATTGAGGCTTAAGC
AGTGGGTTCCCTAGTTAGCCAGAGAGCTCCCAGGCTCAGATCTGGTCTAACCAGAGAGACCCAGTACAAG
CAAAAAGCAGATCTTGTCTTCGTTGGGAGTGAATTAGCCCTTCCAGTCCCCCCTTTTCTTTTAAAAAGTG
GCTAAGATCTACAGCTGCCTTGTAAGTCATTGGTCTTAAAGTCGACGCGGGGAGGCGGCCCAAAGGGAGA
TCCGACTCGTCTGAGGGCGAAGGCGAAGACGCGGAAGAGGCCGCAGAGCCGGCAGCAGGCCGCGGGAAGG
AAGGTCCGCTGGATTGAGGGCCGAAGGGACGTAGCAGAAGGACGTCCCGCGCAGAATCCAGGTGGCAACA
CAGGCGAGCAGCCAAGGAAAGGACGATGATTTCCCCGACAACACCACGGAATTGTCAGTGCCCAACAGCC
GAGCCCCTGTCCAGCAGCGGGCAAGGCAGGCGGCGATGAGTTCCGCCGTGGCAATAGGGAGGGGGAAAGC
GAAAGTCCCGGAAAGGAGCTGACAGGTGGTGGCAATGCCCCAACCAGTGGGGGTTGCGTCAGCAAACACA
GTGCACACCACGCCACGTTGCCTGACAACGGGCCACAACTCCTCATAAAGAGACAGCAACCAGGATTTAT
ACAAGGAGGAGAAAATGAAAGCCATACGGGAAGCAATAGCATGATACAAAGGCATTAAAGCAGCGTATCC
ACATAGCGTAAAAGGAGCAACATAGTTAAGAATACCAGTCAATCTTTCACAAATTTTGTAATCCAGAGGT
TGATTGTCGACTTAACGCGTTCAGGCACCGGGCTTGCGGGTCATGCACCAGGTGCGCGGTCCTTCGGGCA
CCTCGACGTCGGCGGTGACGGTGAAGCCGAGCCGCTCGTAGAAGGGGAGGTTGCGGGGCGCGGAGGTCTC
CAGGAAGGCGGGCACCCCGGCGCGCTCGGCCGCCTCCACTCCGGGGAGCACGACGGCGCTGCCCAGACCC
TTGCCCTGGTGGTCGGGCGAGACTCCGACGGTGGCCAGGAACCACGCGGGCTCCTTGGGCCGGTGCGGCG
CCAGGAGGCCTTCCATCTGTTGCTGCGCGGCCAGCCGGGAACCGCTCAACTCGGCCATGCGCGGGCCGAT
CTCGGCGAACACCGCCCCCGCTTCGACGCTCTCCGGCGTGGTCCAGACCGCCACCGCGGCGCCGTCGTCC
GCGACCCACACCTTGCCGATGTCGAGCCCGACGCGCGTGAGGAAGAGTTCTTGCAGCTCGGTGACCCGCT
CGATGTGGCGGTCCGGATCGACGGTGTGGCGCGTGGCGGGGTAGTCGGCGAACGCGGCGGCGAGGGTGCG
TACGGCCCTGGGGACGTCGTCGCGGGTGGCGAGGCGCACCGTGGGCTTGTACTCGGTCGGTCCAGGATTC
TCTTCGACATCTCCGGCTTGTTTCAGCAGAGAGAAGTTTGTTGCGCCGGATCCCTTATCGTCATCGTCTT
TGTAATCTTTCTTCTTCTTAGCCTGTCCAGCCTTCTTTGTGGCGGCAGGTCGCTTGTCGCCTCCCAGCTG
AGACAGGTCGATCCGTGTCTCGTACAGGCCGGTGATGCTCTGGTGGATCAGGGTGGCGTCCAGCACCTCT
TTGGTGCTGGTGTACCTCTTCCGGTCGATGGTGGTGTCAAAGTACTTGAAGGCGGCAGGGGCTCCCAGAT
TGGTCAGGGTAAACAGGTGGATGATATTCTCGGCCTGCTCTCTGATGGGCTTATCCCGGTGCTTGTTGTA
GGCGGACAGCACTTTGTCCAGATTAGCGTCGGCCAGGATCACTCTCTTGGAGAACTCGCTGATCTGCTCG
ATGATCTCGTCCAGGTAGTGCTTGTGCTGTTCCACAAACAGCTGTTTCTGCTCATTATCCTCGGGGGAGC
CCTTCAGCTTCTCATAGTGGCTGGCCAGGTACAGGAAGTTCACATATTTGGAGGGCAGGGCCAGTTCGTT
TCCCTTCTGCAGTTCGCCGGCAGAGGCCAGCATTCTCTTCCGGCCGTTTTCCAGCTCGAACAGGGAGTAC
TTAGGCAGCTTGATGATCAGGTCCTTTTTCACTTCTTTGTAGCCCTTGGCTTCCAGAAAGTCGATGGGAT
TCTTCTCGAAGCTGCTTCTTTCCATGATGGTGATCCCCAGCAGCTCTTTCACACTCTTCAGTTTCTTGGA
CTTGCCCTTTTCCACTTTGGCCACCACCAGCACAGAATAGGCCACGGTGGGGCTGTCGAAGCCGCCGTAC
TTCTTAGGGTCCCAGTCCTTCTTTCTGGCGATCAGCTTATCGCTGTTCCTCTTGGGCAGGATAGACTCTT
TGCTGAAGCCGCCTGTCTGCACCTCGGTCTTTTTCACGATATTCACTTGGGGCATGCTCAGCACTTTCCG
CACGGTGGCAAAATCCCGGCCCTTATCCCACACGATCTCCCCGGTTTCGCCGTTTGTCTCGATCAGAGGC
CGCTTCCGGATCTCGCCGTTGGCCAGGGTAATCTCGGTCTTGAAAAAGTTCATGATGTTGCTGTAGAAGA
AGTACTTGGCGGTAGCCTTGCCGATTTCCTGCTCGCTCTTGGCGATCATCTTCCGCACGTCGTACACCTT
GTAGTCGCCGTACACGAACTCGCTTTCCAGCTTAGGGTACTTTTTGATCAGGGCGGTTCCCACGACGGCG
TTCAGGTAGGCGTCGTGGGCGTGGTGGTAGTTGTTGATCTCGCGCACTTTGTAAAACTGGAAATCCTTCC
GGAAATCGGACACCAGCTTGGACTTCAGGGTGATCACTTTCACTTCCCGGATCAGCTTGTCATTCTCGTC
GTACTTAGTGTTCATCCGGGAGTCCAGGATCTGTGCCACGTGCTTTGTGATCTGCCGGGTTTCCACCAGC
TGTCTCTTGATGAAGCCGGCCTTATCCAGTTCGCTCAGGCCGCCTCTCTCGGCCTTGGTCAGATTGTCGA
ACTTTCTCTGGGTAATCAGCTTGGCGTTCAGCAGCTGCCGCCAGTAGTTCTTCATCTTCTTCACGACCTC
TTCGGAGGGCACGTTGTCGCTCTTGCCCCGGTTCTTGTCGCTTCTGGTCAGCACCTTGTTGTCGATGGAG
TCGTCCTTCAGAAAGCTCTGAGGCACGATATGGTCCACATCGTAGTCGGACAGCCGGTTGATGTCCAGTT
CCTGGTCCACGTACATATCCCGCCCATTCTGCAGGTAGTACAGGTACAGCTTCTCGTTCTGCAGCTGGGT
GTTTTCCACGGGGTGTTCTTTCAGGATCTGGCTGCCCAGCTCTTTGATGCCCTCTTCGATCCGCTTCATT
CTCTCGCGGCTGTTCTTCTGTCCCTTCTGGGTGGTCTGGTTCTCTCTGGCCATTTCGATCACGATGTTCT
CGGGCTTGTGCCGGCCCATCACTTTCACGAGCTCGTCCACCACCTTCACTGTCTGCAGGATGCCCTTCTT
AATGGCGGGGCTGCCGGCCAGATTGGCAATGTGCTCGTGCAGGCTATCGCCCTGGCCGGACACCTGGGCT
TTCTGGATGTCCTCTTTAAAGGTCAGGCTGTCGTCGTGGATCAGCTGCATGAAGTTTCTGTTGGCGAAGC
CGTCGGACTTCAGGAAATCCAGGATTGTCTTGCCGGACTGCTTGTCCCGGATGCCGTTGATCAGCTTCCG
GCTCAGCCTGCCCCAGCCGGTGTATCTCCGCCGCTTCAGCTGCTTCATCACTTTGTCGTCGAACAGGTGG
GCATAGGTTTTCAGCCGTTCCTCGATCATCTCTCTGTCCTCAAACAGTGTCAGGGTCAGCACGATATCTT
CCAGAATGTCCTCGTTTTCCTCATTGTCCAGGAAGTCCTTGTCCTTGATAATTTTCAGCAGATCGTGGTA
TGTGCCCAGGGAGGCGTTGAACCGATCTTCCACGCCGGAGATTTCCACGGAGTCGAAGCACTCGATTTTC
TTGAAGTAGTCCTCTTTCAGCTGCTTCACGGTCACTTTCCGGTTGGTCTTGAACAGCAGGTCCACGATGG
CCTTTTTCTGCTCGCCGCTCAGGAAGGCGGGCTTTCTCATTCCCTCGGTCACGTATTTCACTTTGGTCAG
CTCGTTATACACGGTGAAGTACTCGTACAGCAGGCTGTGCTTGGGCAGCACCTTCTCGTTGGGCAGGTTC
TTATCGAAGTTGGTCATCCGCTCGATGAAGCTCTGGGCGGAAGCGCCCTTGTCCACCACTTCCTCGAAGT
TCCAGGGGGTGATGGTTTCCTCGCTCTTTCTGGTCATCCAGGCGAATCTGCTGTTTCCCCTGGCCAGAGG
GCCCACGTAGTAGGGGATGCGGAAGGTCAGGATCTTCTCGATCTTTTCCCGGTTGTCCTTCAGGAATGGG
TAAAAATCTTCCTGCCGCCGCAGAATGGCGTGCAGCTCTCCCAGGTGGATCTGGTGGGGGATGCTGCCGT
TGTCGAAGGTCCGCTGCTTCCGCAGCAGGTCCTCTCTGTTCAGCTTCACGAGCAGTTCCTCGGTGCCGTC
CATCTTTTCCAGGATGGGCTTGATGAACTTGTAGAACTCTTCCTGGCTGGCTCCGCCGTCAATGTAGCCG
GCGTAGCCGTTCTTGCTCTGGTCGAAGAAAATCTCTTTGTACTTCTCAGGCAGCTGCTGCCGCACGAGAG
CTTTCAGCAGGGTCAGGTCCTGGTGGTGCTCGTCGTATCTCTTGATCATAGAGGCGCTCAGGGGGGCCTT
GGTGATCTCGGTGTTCACTCTCAGGATGTCGCTCAGCAGGATGGCGTCGGACAGGTTCTTGGCGGCCAGA
AACAGGTCGGCGTACTGGTCGCCGATCTGGGCCAGCAGGTTGTCCAGGTCGTCGTCGTAGGTGTCCTTGC
TCAGCTGCAGTTTGGCATCCTCGGCCAGGTCGAAGTTGCTCTTGAAGTTGGGGGTCAGGCCCAGGCTCAG
GGCAATCAGGTTTCCGAACAGGCCATTCTTCTTCTCGCCGGGCAGCTGGGCGATCAGATTTTCCAGCCGT
CTGCTCTTGCTCAGTCTGGCAGACAGGATGGCCTTGGCGTCCACGCCGCTGGCGTTGATGGGGTTTTCCT
CGAACAGCTGGTTGTAGGTCTGCACCAGCTGGATGAACAGCTTGTCCACGTCGCTGTTGTCGGGGTTCAG
GTCGCCCTCGATCAGGAAGTGGCCCCGGAACTTGATCATGTGGGCCAGGGCCAGATAGATCAGCCGCAGG
TCGGCCTTGTCGGTGCTGTCCACCAGTTTCTTTCTCAGGTGGTAGATGGTGGGGTACTTCTCGTGGTAGG
CCACCTCGTCCACGATGTTGCCGAAGATGGGGTGCCGCTCGTGCTTCTTATCCTCTTCCACCAGGAAGGA
CTCTTCCAGTCTGTGGAAGAAGCTGTCGTCCACCTTGGCCATCTCGTTGCTGAAGATCTCTTGCAGATAG
CAGATCCGGTTCTTCCGTCTGGTGTATCTTCTTCTGGCGGTTCTCTTCAGCCGGGTGGCCTCGGCTGTTT
CGCCGCTGTCGAACAGCAGGGCTCCGATCAGGTTCTTCTTGATGCTGTGCCGGTCGGTGTTGCCCAGCAC
CTTGAATTTCTTGCTGGGCACCTTGTACTCGTCGGTGATCACGGCCCAGCCCACAGAGTTGGTGCCGATG
TCCAGGCCGATGCTGTACTTCTTGTCCATGGTGGCAGCGCTCTAGAACCGGTCCTGTGTTCTGGCGGCAA
ACCCGTTGCGAAAAAGAACGTTCACGGCGACTACTGCACTTATATACGGTTCTCCCCCACCCTCGGGAAA
AAGGCGGAGCCAGTACACGACATCACTTTCCCAGTTTACCCCGCGCCACCTTCTCTAGGCACCGGATCAA
TTGCCGACCCCTCCCCCCAACTTCTCGGGGACTGTGGGCGATGTGCGCTCTGCCCACTGACGGGCACCGG
AGCCAATTCCCACTCCTTTCAAGACCTAGCTAGCGAATTCAAAAAAGCACCGACTCGGTGCCACTTTTTC
AAGTTGATAACGGACTAGCCTTATTTTAACTTGCTATTTCTAGCTCTAAAACTGTGGAGTGTCTTACTCC
TGCGGTGTTTCGTCCTTTCCACAAGATATATAAAGCCAAGAAATCGAAATACTTTCAAGTTACGGTAAGC
ATATGATAGTCCATTTTAAAACATAATTTTAAAACTGCAAACTACCCAAGAAATTATTACTTTCTACGTC
ACGTATTTTGTACTAATATCTTTGTGTTTACAGTCAAATTAATTCTAATTATCTCTCTAACAGCCTTGTA
TCGTATATGCAAATATGAAGGAATCATGGGAAATAGGCCCTCGGTACCTTAATTAACCAAACTGGATCTC
TGCTGTCCCTGTAATAAACCCGAAAATTTTGAATTTTTGTAATTTGTTTTTGTAATTCTTTAGTTTGTAT
GTCTGTTGCTATTATGTCTACTATTCTTTCCCCTGCACTGTACCCCCCAATCCCCCCTTTTCTTTTAAAA
TTGTGGATGAATACTGCCATTTGTCTGCAGAATTGGCGCACGCAGTGCCGATCCGTTCACTAATCGAATG
GATCTGTCTCTGTCTCTCTCTCCACCTTCTTCTTCTATTCCTTCGGGCCTGTCGGGTCCCCTCGGGGTTG
GGAGGTGGGTCTGAAACGATAATGGTGAATATCCCTGCCTAACTCTATTCACTATAGAAAGTACAGCAAA
AACTATTCTTAAACCTACCAAGCCTCCTACTATCATTATGAATAATTTTATATACCACAGCCAATTTGTT
ATGTTAAACCAATTCCACAAACTTGCCCATTTATCTAATTCCAATAATTCTTGTTCATTCTTTTCTTGCT
GGTTTTGCGATTCTTCAATTAAGGAGTGTATTAAGCTTGTGTAATTGTTAATTTCTCTGTCCCACTCCAT
CCAGGTCGTGTGATTCCAAATCTGTTCCAGAGATTTATTACTCCAACTAGCATTCCAAGGCACAGCAGTG
GTGCAAATGAGTTTTCCAGAGCAACCCCAAATCCCCAGGAGCTGTTGATCCTTTAGGTATCTTTCCACAG
CCAGGATTCTTGCCTGGAGCTGCTTGATGCCCCAGACTGTGAGTTGCAACAGATGCTGTTGCGCCTCAAT
AGCCCTCAGCAAATTGTTCTGCTGCTGCACTATACCAGACAATAATTGTCTGGCCTGTACCGTCAGCGTC
ATTGACGCTGCGCCCATAGTGCTTCCTGCTGCTCCCAAGAACCCAAGGAACAAAGCTCCTATTCCCACTG
CTCTTTTTTCTCTCTGCACCACTCTTCTCTTTGCCTTGGTGGGTGCTACTCCTAATGGTTCAATTTTTAC
TACTTTATATTTATATAATTCACTTCTCCAATTGTCCCTCATATCTCCTCCTCCAGGTCTGAAGATCAGC
GGCCGCTTGCTGTGCGGTGGTCTTACTTTTGTTTTGCTCTTCCTCTATCTTGTCTAAAGCTTCCTTGGTG
TCTTTTATCTCTATCCTTTGATGCACACAATAGAGGGTTGCTACTGTATTATATAATGATCTAAGTTCTT
CTGATCCTGTCTGAAGGGATGGTTGTAGCTGTCCCAGTATTTGTCTACAGCCTTCTGATGTTTCTAACAG
GCCAGGATTAACTGCGAATCGTTCTAGCTCCCTGCTTGCCCATACTATATGTTTTAATTTATATTTTTTC
TTTCCCCCTGGCCTTAACCGAATTTTTTCCCATCGCGATCTAATTCTCCCCCGCTTAATACTGACGCTCT
CGCACCCATCTCTCTCCTTCTAGCCTCCGCTAGTCAAAATTTTTGGCGTACTCACCAGTCGCCGCCCCTC
GCCTCTTGCCGTGCGCGCTTCAGCAAGCCGAGTCCTGCGTCGAGAGAGCTCCTCTGGTTTCCCTTTCGCT
TTCAAGTCCCTGTTCGGGCGCCACTGCTAGAGATTTTCCACACTGACTAAAAGGGTCTGAGGGATCTCTA
GTTACCAGAGTCACACAACAGACGGGCACACACTACTTGAAGCACTCAAGGCAAGCTTTATTGAGGCTTA
AGCAGTGGGTTCCCTAGTTAGCCAGAGAGCTCCCAGGCTCAGATCTGGTCTAACCAGAGAGACCCAGTAC
AGGCAAAACGCGCTGCTTATATAGACCTCCCACCGTACACGCCTACCGCCCATTTGCGTCAATGGGGCGG
AGTTGTTACGACATTTTGGAAAGTCCCGTTGATTTTGGTGCCAAAACAAACTCCCATTGACGTCAATGGG
GTGGAGACTTGGAAATCCCCGTGAGTCAAACCGCTATCCACGCCCATTGATGTACTGCCAAAACCGCATC
ACCATGGTAATAGCGATGACTAATACGTAGATGTACTGCCAAGTAGGAAAGTCCCATAAGGTCATGTACT
GGGCATAATGCCAGGCGGGCCATTTACCGTCATTGACGTCAATAGGGGGCGTACTTGGCATATGATACAC
TTGATGTACTGCCAAGTGGGCAGTTTACCGTAAATACTCCACCCATTGACGTCAATGGAAAGTCCCTATT
GGCGTTACTATGGGAACATACGTCATTATTGACGTCAATGGGCGGGGGTCGTTGGGCGGTCAGCCAGGCG
GGCCATTTACCGTAAGTTATGTAACGCGGAACTCCATATATGGGCTATGAACTAATGACCCCGTAATTGA
TTACTATTAATAACTAGTCAATAATCAATGTCAACGCGTATATCTGGCCCGTACATCGCGAAGCAGCGCA
AAACGCCTAACCCTAAGCAGATTCTTCATGCAATTGTCGGTCAAGCCTTGCCTTGTTGTAGCTTAAATTT
TGCTCGCGCACTACTCAGCGACCTCCAACACACAAGCAGGGAGCAGATACTGGCTTAACTATGCGGCATC
AGAGCAGATTGTACTGAGAGTGCACCATAGGGGATCGGGAGATCTCCCGATCCGTCGACGTCAGGTGGCA
CTTTTCGGGGAAATGTGCGCGGAACCCCTATTTGTTTATTTTTCTAAATACATTCAAATATGTATCCGCT
CATGAGACAATAACCCTGATAAATGCTTCAATAATATTGAAAAAGGAAGAGTATGAGTATTCAACATTTC
CGTGTCGCCCTTATTCCCTTTTTTGCGGCATTTTGCCTTCCTGTTTTTGCTCACCCAGAAACGCTGGTGA
AAGTAAAAGATGCTGAAGATCAGTTGGGTGCACGAGTGGGTTACATCGAACTGGATCTCAACAGCGGTAA
GATCCTTGAGAGTTTTCGCCCCGAAGAACGTTTTCCAATGATGAGCACTTTTAAAGTTCTGCTATGTGGC
GCGGTATTATCCCGTATTGACGCCGGGCAAGAGCAACTCGGTCGCCGCATACACTATTCTCAGAATGACT
TGGTTGAGTACTCACCAGTCACAGAAAAGCATCTTACGGATGGCATGACAGTAAGAGAATTATGCAGTGC
TGCCATAACCATGAGTGATAACACTGCGGCCAACTTACTTCTGACAACGATCGGAGGACCGAAGGAGCTA
ACCGCTTTTTTGCACAACATGGGGGATCATGTAACTCGCCTTGATCGTTGGGAACCGGAGCTGAATGAAG
CCATACCAAACGACGAGCGTGACACCACGATGCCTGTAGCAATGGCAACAACGTTGCGCAAACTATTAAC
TGGCGAACTACTTACTCTAGCTTCCCGGCAACAATTAATAGACTGGATGGAGGCGGATAAAGTTGCAGGA
CCACTTCTGCGCTCGGCCCTTCCGGCTGGCTGGTTTATTGCTGATAAATCTGGAGCCGGTGAGCGTGGGT
CTCGCGGTATCATTGCAGCACTGGGGCCAGATGGTAAGCCCTCCCGTATCGTAGTTATCTACACGACGGG
GAGTCAGGCAACTATGGATGAACGAAATAGACAGATCGCTGAGATAGGTGCCTCACTGATTAAGCATTGG
TAACTGTCAGACCAAGTTTACTCATATATACTTTAGATTGATTTAAAACTTCATTTTTAATTTAAAAGGA
TCTAGGTGAAGATCCTTTTTGATAATCTCATGACCAAAATCCCTTAACGTGAGTTTTCGTTCCACTGAGC
GTCAGACCCCGTAGAAAAGATCAAAGGATCTTC
